Addgene plasmid #158787: pAS18
Purpose: Ribosome-tagged GCaMP (soma localized) expression pan-neuronally C. elegans
Depositing lab: Jennifer Garrison & Zachary Knight. Depositing organization: Buck Institute. Publication: Soma-Targeted Imaging of Neural Circuits by Ribosome Tethering. Chen Y, Jang H, Spratt PWE, Kosar S, Taylor DE, Essner RA, Bai L, Leib DE, Kuo TW, Lin YC, Patel M, Subkhangulova A, Kato S, Feinberg EH, Bender KJ, Knight ZA, Garrison JL. Neuron. 2020 Jun 5. pii: S0896-6273(20)30351-2. doi: 10.1016/j.neuron.2020.05.005. PubMed 32574560.
Backbone
  Vector backbone: pSM
  Backbone manufacturer: C.I. Bargmann and S. MaCarroll
  Vector type: Worm Expression
Growth in bacteria
  Bacterial resistance: Ampicillin, 100 μg/mL
  Growth temperature: 37°C
  Growth strain: DH5alpha
  Copy number: High Copy
Gene/Insert
  Gene/Insert name: Ptag-168::GCaMP6m::rpl-1a
  Species: C. elegans (nematode)
  Cloning method: Gibson Cloning
Terms and licenses: Academic/Nonprofit Terms; Industry Terms: Not Available to Industry
How to cite: pAS18 was a gift from Jennifer Garrison & Zachary Knight (Addgene plasmid # 158787 ; http://n2t.net/addgene:158787 ; RRID:Addgene_158787)
