[The description below was written by a language model from this plasmid's Addgene catalogue record and pLannotate feature annotations shown in this document.]
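Description:
pAS18 is a C. elegans expression plasmid built on the pSM worm vector backbone by Gibson cloning. It carries the cassette Ptag-168::GCaMP6m::rpl-1a, intended to express a ribosome-tethered, soma-localized calcium indicator in all neurons of the worm. In E. coli it is maintained as a high-copy plasmid through a ColE1/pUC-type origin and selected with ampicillin via the β-lactamase gene and its own promoter. Remnants of the pUC lac region (CAP site, lac promoter and operator) and short rop, bom and lacI fragments are leftovers of the cloning backbone rather than functional parts of the payload.

The sequenced record of about 8.1 kb shows a GCaMP6m coding region followed directly, on the same strand, by a large-subunit ribosomal protein coding sequence. The automated annotation labels this as similar to human RPL10A, which is consistent with the catalogue's rpl-1a, the worm ribosomal protein L10a-type gene. Fusing the sensor to a ribosomal protein anchors it to ribosomes, which are concentrated in the cell body. Calcium-dependent fluorescence is therefore confined to somata rather than spreading into neurites, making signals from densely packed neurons easier to separate. The tag-168 promoter named in the catalogue entry is not annotated as a feature, but presumably occupies the roughly 2.5 kb of largely unannotated sequence upstream of GCaMP6m. The very short CeU6 and CEN4 hits in that region are probably spurious matches. A 3' UTR is not annotated, and the meaning of the short aex-5 match downstream of the fusion is unclear from the record. The plasmid is used to generate transgenic worms for pan-neuronal calcium imaging with cell-body resolution.
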