Features (pLannotate 1.2.2; 15 found; start..end, strand, type, name):
    285..301     +  promoter       CeU6 promoter (fragment): promoter for the C. elegans R07E5.16 U6 snRNA gene (Dickinson et al., 2013)
   2273..2289    +  misc_feature   CEN4 (fragment): S. cerevisiae CEN4 centromere
   2671..2688    -  misc_feature   MCS (fragment): pUC18/19 multiple cloning site
   2794..4144    +  CDS            GCaMP6m (fragment): improved fluorescent protein-based calcium sensor (Chen et al., 2013)
   4183..4827    +  CDS            RPL10A: RL10A_HUMAN - Also known as NEDD6. Experimental evidence at protein level: Swiss-Prot protein existence level 1. Component of the large ribosomal subunit. From Homo sapiens (Human).
   5348..5500    +  CDS            aex-5 (fragment): AEX5_CAEEL - Also known as kpc-3 From Caenorhabditis elegans.
   5627..5662    +  CDS            rop (fragment): Rop protein, which maintains plasmids at low copy number; rop
   5764..5863    +  misc_feature   bom (fragment): basis of mobility region from pBR322
   5965..6069    +  promoter       AmpR promoter: bla
   6070..6930    +  CDS            AmpR: β-lactamase; bla; confers resistance to ampicillin, carbenicillin, and related antibiotics
   7101..7689    +  rep_origin     ori: high-copy-number ColE1/pMB1/pBR322/pUC origin of replication
   7872..7964    +  CDS            lacI (fragment): lac repressor; lacI; The lac repressor binds to the lac operator to inhibit transcription in E. coli. This inhibition can be relieved by adding lactose or isopropyl-β-D-thiogalactopyranoside (IPTG).
   7977..7998    +  protein_bind   CAP binding site: CAP binding activates transcription in the presence of cAMP. E. coli catabolite activator protein
   8013..8043    +  promoter       lac promoter: promoter for the E. coli lac operon
   8051..8067    +  protein_bind   lac operator: The lac repressor binds to the lac operator to inhibit transcription in E. coli. This inhibition can be relieved by adding lactose or isopropyl-β-D-thiogalactopyranoside (IPTG). lac repressor encoded by lacI
>Addgene plasmid #158787 | pAS18 | addgene full sequence | sequence record 313237 | Addgene NGS Result
GGATCCATAGGTATGCCTGTCATTCTCTATTTTTAAACGTTCCTGCAGCAGTAGCACAACAGAGCCAGCA
GTTTTCCTCTTCTTCTCCATCTTCTTCTGCTTCTTCCTCTCTTCCCAAAAAAAAAAAAAAAAAAAAAAGT
GAGGGGGCTCACTGCCCCCCCCCCCCTCCCCCCCCCCTCTTCTCCTTGAAGCTCATCCAGACGTCGCTGT
CCTCCTCCTCCTCGTCCCCGGGGCGCTGTGTGTGTGTGTGTGTGCTCCGTGAGCATGTAGCAGCTTCAGC
CCATTTAAAGGCGCACACTCTCTGCATCTCTGCGTGTCTCGACACTCGTTTTTTCTCTTCTTTTCTGCTG
CACACACACACACACACACACACACGCTCATGCCAGAGCACTTCTTGCTCCGGGGGGCTCCGCGCGGAGC
CCGAGAGGACCTCCTCCTCCTTTTTCTTCTTCGCTTTTTAGTTCTTCTTGCCTCGGTCTCGCCCCTTGTT
TTGCTCTCCATGTAGTATATACATCTGGGTGTGTGTGTGTGTGTGCACCTTTGGAGCATTTTTTGAACCT
TTCCAGAACTTTGGAGCAACATTTTCAGCTTGTTCAGTGCACTTTTTAGGCTGAAAATCCTATTTTTAGG
TTTTCGAAAGTTTTTTTGGAGCATTTTTCGTGCAATTTAGGTGCAAAATTAAAAAAAAGGGTTTTGTAGT
GAATTAAAATTTTTTTGAAACTTTCGCCTTTTTAAAAAAATGTTTCTAATATCTTTAAAAATTGGAATAT
TTTGGAAAACAATTTGTTTTCAATTGGCAATTTATTAATTCTGAGCTTCTGAGCGTAAATTTTTTTTTAT
TTTGGAGCAATTCTGAGATGTCTTAGTGCATTTTTCGGGCATACATAAAAAAAAATTTATCTTAATAATA
AAAACCTTAAATTTAGGCTTCACCGTCTGGAAATTCAATTTTTTCAGCTGAAAAACTTTCAAAAAAAAAA
AAATTAAATTTTCACATTTATTTTCTCTGGAATTTTGGAGCAATTTCAAAGCTGTCTTAGTGCATTTTTA
GTACACAAATATTTTTTCATTTTTCTTAAATTTTAATAATCTAAGCTTAAATAAAGGCTTCACCGTCTGA
AAATGCAACTTTTTTCAGATGAAATATTAAAAAAAAAACCTCTTTTATTAATTTTGTGCTCCAAACTTTC
CCACGGTACGCAAATCATGTAATATGTACTTTTAAACATTATTTTTCCAATCAAAAATATCCAACAGCTT
TTCCTTACAATTTGAAAATTTTTATTAAAATTTCAAAAAAATTTTTTTTTTTTTTAATTTCGAATTTTTT
TAAACTTGTTGTAACTTTTTTCCCTGTCGGCGCCAATTAACAAAATACGTAGAATTTTGCGCTTATTGTT
TTGTTAGTTAACAAATTTTTGACAACTTTCTTATCAGCTGAGATTTAGGTGTTTCAGTTCGCAATCTGCG
TCTCTCCTTGCTCTCCTCTATTTTAAAACCCCCATAACTTTGTTCTTGTGAGAGTTATCAAAAAATTGTC
AACTAACAAAATATAGAGCACAAAAATATGCACATTTTGTATGTTGACAATTTTTTGATACCTTTTTTAG
TTTTCGAGATATCTTAGTTTTAGTTTAGCTGTACCTTTTTCTGGCAAAAAACTTCCAAATTTCGGCAATT
TTTCGGCAAATTTCCCGGCAAATTTCGCCAAGTACATCGGGCTCTCAGACAAGTGGTCTGTGAGTGGAAG
TCGATAAAAGTAGTTTACGTGCTCTCCGTCCCCCCGCTTCTTCTCCGTCTCTGCTTCTATTTCTCCATTG
ACTAGTCCCACTACTTTTTACGGGGCGGAGGGCTCTCTTGCACTCCAGCTTCTTCTCTTTTTGTGCTCTT
TTTTGCCCGTATGTGGGTGCTCATTTATTTTTCTTTGGTTTTAAAATAAATTCGGTTTATTAGGCTACTC
GTAAAAATGAAGAAAAAACTTCAAATTCAAACGACATTAAAAAAAAATTTAATAAAAATTTTTTGAATTG
CTCAAAAGCCCCACCTATATATATATATAGCTCCGCCTACTTCTCGCACAGACCCCGCCCACTTTTTGAC
TCCGCCCCCTTATTGGCAAAAGTTCTTGAAAAAAATAAAAATAAAAATTCAAATTGAAACAATTTTTTTT
TAATGAAGTAGTTTTTTTCTAAATTGATGAAAATTTCTAAACAGTTTACAAGCACCGCCCACTTTTTGAC
TCCGCCCCTTTGTTGGAAAAATTCTTGTAAAAAAAAATAAAAAATAAAAGCTTCTCTTTCAAACGATTTT
TAGTTGGTCTTTGTATGAAAAGTTTTTTTCCTAAAATAGAAATGTCTGAATAATTTGCAAGCTCCGCCCT
TTTCTTACCCAGACTCCGCCCCTTTATTGACTAATTTTTTTTTGTCCATTTACCTGAAGTTCAAAAAAAA
AATTTACAGTTTCATAGAGTAATAATTTTTCAAAAATCTCTTTTTCCAATGTTTAATGTGTCATTATAAA
CCCGCCCAGTTTTAAGCTCCGCCCATTTAGGCCCCGCCCATTTATGACCCAAATATTTTTTTCTCTATTC
ACCCGTGGATTTCCCTCCAACAAGTTACCCCAAAAATAAAAATAAAAATTCCTGCAGGCGCCCACCGGGA
TCCGGCGCGCCTCTAGAGGATCCCCGGGATTGGCCAAAGGACCCAAAGGTATGTTTCGAATGATACTAAC
ATAACATAGAACATTTTCAGGAGGACCCTTGGCTAGCGTCGACGGTACCATGGTATTGATATCATGGGTT
CTCATCATCATCATCATCATGGTATGGCTAGCATGACTGGTGGACAGCAAATGGGTCGGGATCTGTACGA
CGATGACGATAAGGATCTCGCCACCATGGTCGACTCATCACGTCGTAAGTGGAATAAGACAGGTCACGCA
GTCAGAGCTATAGGTCGGCTGAGCTCACTCGAGAACGTCTATATCAAGGCCGACAAGCAGAAGAACGGCA
TCAAGGCGAACTTCAAGATCCGCCACAACATCGAGGACGGCGGCGTGCAGCTCGCCTACCACTACCAGCA
GAACACCCCCATCGGCGACGGCCCCGTGCTGCTGCCCGACAACCACTACCTGAGCGTGCAGTCCAAACTT
TCGAAAGACCCCAACGAGAAGCGCGATCACATGGTCCTGCTGGAGTTCGTGACCGCCGCCGGGATCACTC
TCGGCATGGACGAGCTGTACAAGGGCGGTACCGGAGGGAGCATGGTGAGCAAGGGCGAGGAGCTGTTCAC
CGGGGTGGTGCCCATCCTGGTCGAGCTGGACGGCGACGTAAACGGCCACAAGTTCAGCGTGTCCGGCGAG
GGTGAGGGCGATGCCACCTACGGCAAGCTGACCCTGAAGTTCATCTGCACCACCGGCAAGCTGCCCGTGC
CCTGGCCCACCCTCGTGACCACCCTGACCTACGGCGTGCAGTGCTTCAGCCGCTACCCCGACCACATGAA
GCAGCACGACTTCTTCAAGTCCGCCATGCCCGAAGGCTACATCCAGGAGCGCACCATCTTCTTCAAGGAC
GACGGCAACTACAAGACCCGCGCCGAGGTGAAGTTCGAGGGCGACACCCTGGTGAACCGCATCGAGCTGA
AGGGCATCGACTTCAAGGAGGACGGCAACATCCTGGGGCACAAGCTGGAGTACAACCTGCCGGACCAACT
GACTGAAGAGCAGATCGCAGAATTTAAAGAGGCTTTCTCCCTATTTGACAAGGACGGGGATGGGACAATA
ACAACCAAGGAGCTGGGGACGGTGATGCGGTCTCTGGGGCAGAACCCCACAGAAGCAGAGCTGCAGGACA
TGATCAATGAAGTAGATGCCGACGGTGACGGCACAATCGACTTCCCTGAGTTCCTGACAATGATGGCAAG
AAAAGGGAGCTACAGGGACACGGAAGAAGAAATTAGAGAAGCGTTCGGTGTGTTTGATAAGGATGGCAAT
GGCTACATCAGTGCAGCAGAGCTTCGCCACGTGATGACAAACCTTGGAGAGAAGTTAACAGATGAAGAGG
TTGATGAAATGATCAGGGAAGCAGACATCGATGGGGATGGTCAGGTAAACTACGAAGAGTTTGTACAAAT
GATGACAGCGAAGTCAGGCCGGACTCAGATCTCAAGCTCAAGCTTCGAGTTCTCGAAGGTTTCCCGCGAG
TCTCTTAATGAGGCTATCGCTGAGGTCCTTAAGGGATCCTCGGAAAAGCCACGCAAGTTCCGTGAGACTA
TCGAGCTCCAGATCGGTCTCAAGAACTACGACCCACAGAAGGACAAGCGTTTCAGCGGATCCATCAGACT
GAAGCACATTCCACGCCCAAACATGAAGGTGTGCGTCTTCGGAGACCAGCACCATCTTGACGAGGCTGCC
GCCGGAGACATTCCATCGATGAGCGCCGATGACTTGAAGAAGCTTAACAAGCAGAAGAAGCTCATCAAGA
AGCTCGCCAAGAGCTACGATGCTTTCATCGCTTCCGAATCCTTGATCAAGCAGATCCCACGTATCCTCGG
TCCAGGACTCAACAAGGCCGGAAAATTCCCTTCCGTCGTTACCCACGGAGAATCTCTCCAAAGCAAGAGT
GACGAGATCCGCGCCACCGTCAAGTTCCAGATGAAGAAGGTTCTCTGCCTCTCCGTCGCCGTCGGTCACG
TTGGACTCACCCAGGAGGAGCTTGTCTCCAACATCTCCCTCTCCATCAACTTCCTCGTCTCGCTCTTGAA
GAAGAACTGGCAGAACGTGAGATCGTTGAACATCAAGTCCACCATGGGAAAGCCACAAAGAGTTTATTAA
GATATCTGAGCTCCGCATCGGCCGCTGTCATCAGATCGCCATCTCGCGCCCGTGCCTCTGACTTCTAAGT
CCAATTACTCTTCAACATCCCTACATGCTCTTTCTCCCTGTGCTCCCACCCCCTATTTTTGTTATTATCA
AAAAACTTCTCTTAATTTCTTTGTTTTTTAGCTTCTTTTAAGTCACCTCTAACAATGAAATTGTGTAGAT
TCAAAAATAGAATTAATTCGTAATAAAAAGTCGAAAAAAATTGTGCTCCCTCCCCCCATTAATAATAATT
CTATCCCAAAATCTACACAATGTTCTGTGTACACTTCTTATGTTTTTTACTTCTGATAAATTTTTTTGAA
ACATCATAGAAAAAACCGCACACAAAATACCTTATCATATGTTACGTTTCAGTTTATGACCGCAATTTTT
ATTTCTTCGCACGTCTGGGCCTCTCATGACGTCAAATCATGCTCATCGTGAAAAAGTTTTGGAGTATTTT
TGGAATTTTTCAATCAAGTGAAAGTTTATGAAATTAATTTTCCTGCTTTTGCTTTTTGGGGTTTCCCCTA
TTGTTTGTCAAGATTTCGAGGACGGCGTTTTTCTTGCTAAAATCACAAGTATTGATGAGCACGATGCAAG
AAAGATCGGAAGAAGGTTTGGGTTTGAGGCTCAGTGGAAGGTGAGTAGAAGTTGATAATTTGAAAGTGGA
GTAGTGTCTATGGGGTTTTTGCCTTAAATGACAGAATACATTCCCAATATACCAAACATAACTGTTTCTA
CTAGTCGGCCGTACGGGCCCTTTCGTCTCGCGCGTTTCGGTGATGACGGTGAAAACCTCTGACACATGCA
GCTCCCGGAGACGGTCACAGCTTGTCTGTAAGCGGATGCCGGGAGCAGACAAGCCCGTCAGGGCGCGTCA
GCGGGTGTTGGCGGGTGTCGGGGCTGGCTTAACTATGCGGCATCAGAGCAGATTGTACTGAGAGTGCACC
ATATGCGGTGTGAAATACCGCACAGATGCGTAAGGAGAAAATACCGCATCAGGCGGCCTTAATTAAGGGC
CTCGTGATACGCCTATTTTTATAGGTTAATGTCATGATAATAATGGTTTCTTAGACGTCAGGTGGCACTT
TTCGGGGAAATGTGCGCGGAACCCCTATTTGTTTATTTTTCTAAATACATTCAAATATGTATCCGCTCAT
GAGACAATAACCCTGATAAATGCTTCAATAATATTGAAAAAGGAAGAGTATGAGTATTCAACATTTCCGT
GTCGCCCTTATTCCCTTTTTTGCGGCATTTTGCCTTCCTGTTTTTGCTCACCCAGAAACGCTGGTGAAAG
TAAAAGATGCTGAAGATCAGTTGGGTGCACGAGTGGGTTACATCGAACTGGATCTCAACAGCGGTAAGAT
CCTTGAGAGTTTTCGCCCCGAAGAACGTTTTCCAATGATGAGCACTTTTAAAGTTCTGCTATGTGGCGCG
GTATTATCCCGTATTGACGCCGGGCAAGAGCAACTCGGTCGCCGCATACACTATTCTCAGAATGACTTGG
TTGAGTACTCACCAGTCACAGAAAAGCATCTTACGGATGGCATGACAGTAAGAGAATTATGCAGTGCTGC
CATAACCATGAGTGATAACACTGCGGCCAACTTACTTCTGACAACGATCGGAGGACCGAAGGAGCTAACC
GCTTTTTTGCACAACATGGGGGATCATGTAACTCGCCTTGATCGTTGGGAACCGGAGCTGAATGAAGCCA
TACCAAACGACGAGCGTGACACCACGATGCCTGTAGCAATGGCAACAACGTTGCGCAAACTATTAACTGG
CGAACTACTTACTCTAGCTTCCCGGCAACAATTAATAGACTGGATGGAGGCGGATAAAGTTGCAGGACCA
CTTCTGCGCTCGGCCCTTCCGGCTGGCTGGTTTATTGCTGATAAATCTGGAGCCGGTGAGCGTGGGTCTC
GCGGTATCATTGCAGCACTGGGGCCAGATGGTAAGCCCTCCCGTATCGTAGTTATCTACACGACGGGGAG
TCAGGCAACTATGGATGAACGAAATAGACAGATCGCTGAGATAGGTGCCTCACTGATTAAGCATTGGTAA
CTGTCAGACCAAGTTTACTCATATATACTTTAGATTGATTTAAAACTTCATTTTTAATTTAAAAGGATCT
AGGTGAAGATCCTTTTTGATAATCTCATGACCAAAATCCCTTAACGTGAGTTTTCGTTCCACTGAGCGTC
AGACCCCGTAGAAAAGATCAAAGGATCTTCTTGAGATCCTTTTTTTCTGCGCGTAATCTGCTGCTTGCAA
ACAAAAAAACCACCGCTACCAGCGGTGGTTTGTTTGCCGGATCAAGAGCTACCAACTCTTTTTCCGAAGG
TAACTGGCTTCAGCAGAGCGCAGATACCAAATACTGTTCTTCTAGTGTAGCCGTAGTTAGGCCACCACTT
CAAGAACTCTGTAGCACCGCCTACATACCTCGCTCTGCTAATCCTGTTACCAGTGGCTGCTGCCAGTGGC
GATAAGTCGTGTCTTACCGGGTTGGACTCAAGACGATAGTTACCGGATAAGGCGCAGCGGTCGGGCTGAA
CGGGGGGTTCGTGCACACAGCCCAGCTTGGAGCGAACGACCTACACCGAACTGAGATACCTACAGCGTGA
GCTATGAGAAAGCGCCACGCTTCCCGAAGGGAGAAAGGCGGACAGGTATCCGGTAAGCGGCAGGGTCGGA
ACAGGAGAGCGCACGAGGGAGCTTCCAGGGGGAAACGCCTGGTATCTTTATAGTCCTGTCGGGTTTCGCC
ACCTCTGACTTGAGCGTCGATTTTTGTGATGCTCGTCAGGGGGGCGGAGCCTATGGAAAAACGCCAGCAA
CGCGGCCTTTTTACGGTTCCTGGCCTTTTGCTGGCCTTTTGCTCACATGTTCTTTCCTGCGTTATCCCCT
GATTCTGTGGATAACCGTATTACCGCCTTTGAGTGAGCTGATACCGCTCGCCGCAGCCGAACGACCGAGC
GCAGCGAGTCAGTGAGCGAGGAAGCGGAAGAGCGCCCAATACGCAAACCGCCTCTCCCCGCGCGTTGGCC
GATTCATTAATGCAGCTGGCACGACAGGTTTCCCGACTGGAAAGCGGGCAGTGAGCGCAACGCAATTAAT
GTGAGTTAGCTCACTCATTAGGCACCCCAGGCTTTACACTTTATGCTTCCGGCTCGTATGTTGTGTGGAA
TTGTGAGCGGATAACAATTTCACACAGGAAACAGCTATGACCATGATTACGCCAAGCTTGCATGCGCGGC
CGCACTGACTGGGCCGGCC
